Addgene plasmid #133865: pRK5-Ufm1 WT
Purpose: Expression of human wild type UFM1
Depositing lab: Yihong Ye. Publication: UFMylation of RPL26 links translocation-associated quality control to endoplasmic reticulum protein homeostasis. Wang L, Xu Y, Rogers H, Saidi L, Noguchi CT, Li H, Yewdell JW, Guydosh NR, Ye Y. Cell Res. 2020 Jan;30(1):5-20. doi: 10.1038/s41422-019-0236-6. Epub 2019 Oct 8. PubMed 31595041.
Backbone
  Vector backbone: pRK5
  Vector type: Mammalian Expression
  Selectable markers: Neomycin (select with G418)
Growth in bacteria
  Bacterial resistance: Ampicillin, 100 μg/mL
  Growth temperature: 37°C
  Growth strain: DH5alpha
  Copy number: High Copy
Gene/Insert
  Gene/Insert name: Ubiquitin-fold modifier 1 (alt name: UFM1)
  Species: H. sapiens (human)
  GenBank ID: NM_016617.4
  Entrez Gene: UFM1 (a.k.a. BM-002, C13orf20, HLD14)
  Promoter: CMV
  Cloning method: Restriction Enzyme; 5′ cloning site HindIII (unknown if destroyed); 3′ cloning site NotI (unknown if destroyed)
  Sequencing primers: 5′ CMV-F
Terms and licenses: Academic/Nonprofit Terms; Industry Terms: Not Available to Industry
How to cite: pRK5-Ufm1 WT was a gift from Yihong Ye (Addgene plasmid # 133865 ; http://n2t.net/addgene:133865 ; RRID:Addgene_133865)
