[The description below was written by a language model from this plasmid's Addgene catalogue record and pLannotate feature annotations shown in this document.]
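Description:
pRK5-Ufm1 WT is a mammalian expression plasmid of about 5.4 kb, built on the pRK5 backbone, that carries the wild-type human ubiquitin-fold modifier 1 (UFM1) coding sequence. In bacteria it is maintained as a high-copy plasmid through a ColE1/pUC-type origin and selected with ampicillin via the β-lactamase gene and its own promoter. The backbone also contains f1 and M13 phage origins, which can support single-stranded DNA production. Remnants of earlier cloning vectors are also annotated (lac promoter/operator, and lacZα, lacI, rop and bom fragments) and have no evident role in the construct's use.

The UFM1 open reading frame, cloned between HindIII and NotI sites, is driven by the human cytomegalovirus immediate-early enhancer and promoter, followed by a short fragment of CMV intron A. A bovine growth hormone polyadenylation signal terminates the transcript. SP6 promoters flank the insert in opposing orientations and could serve for in vitro transcription or as priming sites. A fragment annotated as a mouse IgH signal sequence lies just upstream of UFM1, but it is partial and the record gives no indication that it is fused in frame. No epitope tag is annotated or listed.

The catalogue entry lists neomycin/G418 as a mammalian selectable marker. The feature table shows an SV40 early promoter but no neomycin resistance gene downstream of it, so this marker is not supported by the annotation. The plasmid is intended for expressing wild-type UFM1 in mammalian cells, in the context of work on UFMylation of the ribosomal protein RPL26 and endoplasmic reticulum protein homeostasis.
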