Features (pLannotate 1.2.2; 23 found; start..end, strand, type, name):
     76..97      +  protein_bind   CAP binding site: CAP binding activates transcription in the presence of cAMP. E. coli catabolite activator protein
    112..142     +  promoter       lac promoter: promoter for the E. coli lac operon
    150..166     +  protein_bind   lac operator: The lac repressor binds to the lac operator to inhibit transcription in E. coli. This inhibition can be relieved by adding lactose or isopropyl-β-D-thiogalactopyranoside (IPTG). lac repressor encoded by lacI
    219..598     +  enhancer       CMV enhancer: human cytomegalovirus immediate early enhancer
    599..802     +  promoter       CMV promoter: human cytomegalovirus (CMV) immediate early promoter
    938..981     +  intron         CMV intron (fragment): modified intron A from human cytomegalovirus
   1033..1051    +  promoter       SP6 promoter: promoter for bacteriophage SP6 RNA polymerase
   1055..1092    +  CDS            IgH signal sequence (fragment): signal sequence from the mouse immunoglobulin heavy chain variable region
   1129..1383    +  CDS            UFM1: UFM1_HUMAN - Also known as C13orf20 From Homo sapiens (Human).
   1421..1439    -  promoter       SP6 promoter: promoter for bacteriophage SP6 RNA polymerase
   1465..1689    +  polyA_signal   bGH poly(A) signal: bovine growth hormone polyadenylation signal
   1693..1714    +  promoter       SV40 promoter (fragment): SV40 enhancer and early promoter
   1735..2163    +  rep_origin     f1 ori (sequence partly withheld): f1 bacteriophage origin of replication; arrow indicates direction of (+) strand synthesis
   2177..2506    +  promoter       SV40 promoter: SV40 enhancer and early promoter
   2525..2679    +  CDS            lacZα (fragment): LacZα fragment of β-galactosidase; lacZ fragment
   2685..2736    -  misc_feature   bom (fragment): basis of mobility region from pBR322
   2755..3135    +  rep_origin     M13 ori (sequence partly withheld): M13 bacteriophage origin of replication; arrow indicates direction of (+) strand synthesis
   3211..3260    -  misc_feature   bom (fragment): basis of mobility region from pBR322
   3362..3397    -  CDS            rop (fragment): Rop protein, which maintains plasmids at low copy number; rop
   3492..3596    +  promoter       AmpR promoter: bla
   3597..4457    +  CDS            AmpR: β-lactamase; bla; confers resistance to ampicillin, carbenicillin, and related antibiotics
   4628..5216    +  rep_origin     ori: high-copy-number ColE1/pMB1/pBR322/pUC origin of replication
   5399..63      +  CDS            lacI (fragment) (across the origin): lac repressor; lacI; The lac repressor binds to the lac operator to inhibit transcription in E. coli. This inhibition can be relieved by adding lactose or isopropyl-β-D-thiogalactopyranoside (IPTG).
>Addgene plasmid #133865 | pRK5-Ufm1 WT | addgene full sequence | sequence record 263601 | Addgene NGS Result
GCGTTGGCCGATTCATTAATGCAGCTGGCACGACAGGTTTCCCGACTGGAAAGCGGGCAGTGAGCGCAAC
GCAATTAATGTGAGTTAGCTCACTCATTAGGCACCCCAGGCTTTACACTTTATGCTTCCGGCTCGTATGT
TGTGTGGAATTGTGAGCGGATAACAATTTCACACAGGAAACAGCTATGACATGATTACGAATTAATTCGA
GCTCGCCCGACATTGATTATTGACTAGTTATTAATAGTAATCAATTACGGGGTCATTAGTTCATAGCCCA
TATATGGAGTTCCGCGTTACATAACTTACGGTAAATGGCCCGCCTGGCTGACCGCCCAACGACCCCCGCC
CATTGACGTCAATAATGACGTATGTTCCCATAGTAACGCCAATAGGGACTTTCCATTGACGTCAATGGGT
GGAGTATTTACGGTAAACTGCCCACTTGGCAGTACATCAAGTGTATCATATGCCAAGTACGCCCCCTATT
GACGTCAATGACGGTAAATGGCCCGCCTGGCATTATGCCCAGTACATGACCTTATGGGACTTTCCTACTT
GGCAGTACATCTACGTATTAGTCATCGCTATTACCATGGTGATGCGGTTTTGGCAGTACATCAATGGGCG
TGGATAGCGGTTTGACTCACGGGGATTTCCAAGTCTCCACCCCATTGACGTCAATGGGAGTTTGTTTTGG
CACCAAAATCAACGGGACTTTCCAAAATGTCGTAACAACTCCGCCCCATTGACGCAAATGGGCGGTAGGC
GTGTACGGTGGGAGGTCTATATAAGCAGAGCTCGTTTAGTGAACCGTCAGATCGCCTGGAGACGCCATCC
ACGCTGTTTTGACCTCCATAGAAGACACCGGGACCGATCCAGCCTCCGCGGCCGGGAACGGTGCATTGGA
ACGCGGATTCCCCGTGCCAAGAGTGACGTAAGTACCGCCTATAGAGTCTATAGGCCCACCCCCTTGGCTT
CGTTAGAACGCGGCTACAATTAATACATAACCTTATGTATCATACACATACGATTTAGGTGACACTATAG
AATAACATCCACTTTGCCTTTCTCTCCACAGGTGTCCACTCCCAGGTCCAACTGCACCTCGGTTCTAAGC
TTGCCGCCATGTCGAAGGTTTCCTTTAAGATCACGCTGACGTCGGACCCACGGCTGCCGTACAAAGTACT
CAGTGTTCCTGAAAGTACACCTTTCACAGCAGTCTTAAAGTTTGCAGCAGAAGAATTTAAAGTTCCTGCT
GCAACAAGTGCAATTATTACCAATGATGGAATAGGAATAAATCCTGCACAGACTGCTGGAAATGTTTTTC
TAAAACATGGTTCAGAACTGCGGATTATTCCTAGAGATCGTGTTGGAAGTTGTTAAGCGGCCGCTCGAGC
ATGCATCTAGAGGGCCCTATTCTATAGTGTCACCTAAATGCTAGAGCTCGCTGATCAGCCTCGACTGTGC
CTTCTAGTTGCCAGCCATCTGTTGTTTGCCCCTCCCCCGTGCCTTCCTTGACCCTGGAAGGTGCCACTCC
CACTGTCCTTTCCTAATAAAATGAGGAAATTGCATCGCATTGTCTGAGTAGGTGTCATTCTATTCTGGGG
GGTGGGGTGGGGCAGGACAGCAAGGGGGAGGATTGGGAAGACAATAGCAGGCATGCTGGGGATGCGGTGG
GCTCTATGGCTTCTGAGGCGGAAAGAACCAGCTGGGGCTCTAGGGGGTATCCCC
[124 nt withheld, positions 1735-1858]
C
[91 nt withheld, positions 1860-1950]
A
[49 nt withheld, positions 1952-2000]
CCTTTGACGTTGGAGTCCACGTTCTTT
[37 nt withheld, positions 2028-2064]
ACCCTATCTCGGTCTATTCTTTTGATTTATAAGGGATTTTGCCGATTTCGGCCTATTGGTTAAAAAATGA
GCTGATTTAACAAAAATTTAACGCGAATTAATTCTGTGGAATGTGTGTCAGTTAGGGTGTGGAAAGTCCC
CAGGCTCCCCAGCAGGCAGAAGTATGCAAAGCATGCATCTCAATTAGTCAGCAACCAGGTGTGGAAAGTC
CCCAGGCTCCCCAGCAGGCAGAAGTATGCAAAGCATGCATCTCAATTAGTCAGCAACCATAGTCCCGCCC
CTAACTCCGCCCATCCCGCCCCTAACTCCGCCCAGTTCCGCCCATTCTCCGCCCCATGGCTGACTAATTT
TTTTTATTTATGCAGAGGCCGAGGCCGCCTCGGCCTCTGAGCTATTCCAGAAGTAGTGAGGAGGCTTTTT
TGGAGGCCTAGGCTTTTGCAAAAAGCTGTTAACAGCTTGGCACTGGCCGTCGTTTTACAACGTCGTGACT
GGGAAAACCCTGGCGTTACCCAACTTAATCGCCTTGCAGCACATCCCCCTTTCGCCAGCTGGCGTAATAG
CGAAGAGGCCCGCACCGATCGCCCTTCCCAACAGTTGCGCAGCCTGAATGGCGAATGGCGCCTGATGCGG
TATTTTCTCCTTACGCATCTGTGCGGTATTTCACACCGCATA
[142 nt withheld, positions 2737-2878]
C
[141 nt withheld, positions 2880-3020]
CCTTTGACGTTGGAGTCCACGTTCTTT
[37 nt withheld, positions 3048-3084]
ACCCTATCTCGGGCTATTCTTTTGATTTATAAGGGATTTTGCCGATTTCGGCCTATTGGTTAAAAAATGA
GCTGATTTAACAAAAATTTAACGCGAATTTTAACAAAATATTAACGTTTACAATTTTATGGTGCACTCTC
AGTACAATCTGCTCTGATGCCGCATAGTTAAGCCAGCCCCGACACCCGCCAACACCCGCTGACGCGCCCT
GACGGGCTTGTCTGCTCCCGGCATCCGCTTACAGACAAGCTGTGACCGTCTCCGGGAGCTGCATGTGTCA
GAGGTTTTCACCGTCATCACCGAAACGCGCGAGACGAAAGGGCCTCGTGATACGCCTATTTTTATAGGTT
AATGTCATGATAATAATGGTTTCTTAGACGTCAGGTGGCACTTTTCGGGGAAATGTGCGCGGAACCCCTA
TTTGTTTATTTTTCTAAATACATTCAAATATGTATCCGCTCATGAGACAATAACCCTGATAAATGCTTCA
ATAATATTGAAAAAGGAAGAGTATGAGTATTCAACATTTCCGTGTCGCCCTTATTCCCTTTTTTGCGGCA
TTTTGCCTTCCTGTTTTTGCTCACCCAGAAACGCTGGTGAAAGTAAAAGATGCTGAAGATCAGTTGGGTG
CACGAGTGGGTTACATCGAACTGGATCTCAACAGCGGTAAGATCCTTGAGAGTTTTCGCCCCGAAGAACG
TTTTCCAATGATGAGCACTTTTAAAGTTCTGCTATGTGGCGCGGTATTATCCCGTATTGACGCCGGGCAA
GAGCAACTCGGTCGCCGCATACACTATTCTCAGAATGACTTGGTTGAGTACTCACCAGTCACAGAAAAGC
ATCTTACGGATGGCATGACAGTAAGAGAATTATGCAGTGCTGCCATAACCATGAGTGATAACACTGCGGC
CAACTTACTTCTGACAACGATCGGAGGACCGAAGGAGCTAACCGCTTTTTTGCACAACATGGGGGATCAT
GTAACTCGCCTTGATCGTTGGGAACCGGAGCTGAATGAAGCCATACCAAACGACGAGCGTGACACCACGA
TGCCTGTAGCAATGGCAACAACGTTGCGCAAACTATTAACTGGCGAACTACTTACTCTAGCTTCCCGGCA
ACAATTAATAGACTGGATGGAGGCGGATAAAGTTGCAGGACCACTTCTGCGCTCGGCCCTTCCGGCTGGC
TGGTTTATTGCTGATAAATCTGGAGCCGGTGAGCGTGGGTCTCGCGGTATCATTGCAGCACTGGGGCCAG
ATGGTAAGCCCTCCCGTATCGTAGTTATCTACACGACGGGGAGTCAGGCAACTATGGATGAACGAAATAG
ACAGATCGCTGAGATAGGTGCCTCACTGATTAAGCATTGGTAACTGTCAGACCAAGTTTACTCATATATA
CTTTAGATTGATTTAAAACTTCATTTTTAATTTAAAAGGATCTAGGTGAAGATCCTTTTTGATAATCTCA
TGACCAAAATCCCTTAACGTGAGTTTTCGTTCCACTGAGCGTCAGACCCCGTAGAAAAGATCAAAGGATC
TTCTTGAGATCCTTTTTTTCTGCGCGTAATCTGCTGCTTGCAAACAAAAAAACCACCGCTACCAGCGGTG
GTTTGTTTGCCGGATCAAGAGCTACCAACTCTTTTTCCGAAGGTAACTGGCTTCAGCAGAGCGCAGATAC
CAAATACTGTTCTTCTAGTGTAGCCGTAGTTAGGCCACCACTTCAAGAACTCTGTAGCACCGCCTACATA
CCTCGCTCTGCTAATCCTGTTACCAGTGGCTGCTGCCAGTGGCGATAAGTCGTGTCTTACCGGGTTGGAC
TCAAGACGATAGTTACCGGATAAGGCGCAGCGGTCGGGCTGAACGGGGGGTTCGTGCACACAGCCCAGCT
TGGAGCGAACGACCTACACCGAACTGAGATACCTACAGCGTGAGCTATGAGAAAGCGCCACGCTTCCCGA
AGGGAGAAAGGCGGACAGGTATCCGGTAAGCGGCAGGGTCGGAACAGGAGAGCGCACGAGGGAGCTTCCA
GGGGGAAACGCCTGGTATCTTTATAGTCCTGTCGGGTTTCGCCACCTCTGACTTGAGCGTCGATTTTTGT
GATGCTCGTCAGGGGGGCGGAGCCTATGGAAAAACGCCAGCAACGCGGCCTTTTTACGGTTCCTGGCCTT
TTGCTGGCCTTTTGCTCACATGTTCTTTCCTGCGTTATCCCCTGATTCTGTGGATAACCGTATTACCGCC
TTTGAGTGAGCTGATACCGCTCGCCGCAGCCGAACGACCGAGCGCAGCGAGTCAGTGAGCGAGGAAGCGG
AAGAGCGCCCAATACGCAAACCGCCTCTCCCCGC
